Addgene plasmid #223367: pBA1467_pTet-ECOR31Ham_hamB_walkerB_Mut
Purpose: Expression of ECOR31 Hachiman mutant (HamB D431A) under the pTet promoter
Depositing lab: Jennifer Doudna. Depositing organization: University of California, Berkeley. Publication: Genome integrity sensing by the broad-spectrum Hachiman antiphage defense complex. Tuck OT, Adler BA, Armbruster EG, Lahiri A, Hu JJ, Zhou J, Pogliano J, Doudna JA. Cell. 2024 Nov 27;187(24):6914-6928.e20. doi: 10.1016/j.cell.2024.09.020. Epub 2024 Oct 11. PubMed 39395413.
Backbone
  Vector backbone: p15a
  Vector type: Bacterial Expression
Growth in bacteria
  Bacterial resistance: Chloramphenicol, 25 μg/mL
  Growth temperature: 37°C
  Growth strain: DH5alpha
  Copy number: Low Copy
Gene/Insert
  Gene/Insert name: ECOR31 Hachiman mutant (HamB D431A)
  Species: E. coli ECOR31
  Mutation: HamB D431A
Terms and licenses: Academic/Nonprofit Terms; Industry Terms: Not Available to Industry
Depositor comments: Please visit https://doi.org/10.1101/2024.02.29.582594 for bioRxiv preprint.
How to cite: pBA1467_pTet-ECOR31Ham_hamB_walkerB_Mut was a gift from Jennifer Doudna (Addgene plasmid # 223367 ; http://n2t.net/addgene:223367 ; RRID:Addgene_223367)
