[The description below was written by a language model from this plasmid's Addgene catalogue record and pLannotate feature annotations shown in this document.]
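Description:
pBA1467_pTet-ECOR31Ham_hamB_walkerB_Mut is a 7,260 nt bacterial expression plasmid built on a p15A backbone and catalogued as low copy. It is propagated in E. coli and selected with chloramphenicol, through a cat gene driven by its own promoter and followed by a lambda t0 terminator fragment. The p15A origin is compatible with ColE1-type plasmids, so the construct can coexist with a second vector in the same cell. Short hits to an RSF origin and to the pBR322 bom region are annotated only as fragments and probably reflect sequence similarity near the origin rather than separate functional elements.

The payload is the Hachiman antiphage defense system from E. coli ECOR31, carrying a D431A substitution in HamB. The plasmid name places this mutation in the Walker B motif, a motif generally involved in nucleotide hydrolysis in ATPases and helicases. Expression is controlled by a Tn10-derived tetracycline-inducible module. A divergently oriented TetR gene sits next to the overlapping tetR/tetA promoters, so TetR represses transcription of the insert until tetracycline or an analogue relieves operator binding.

The automated feature table does not annotate the Hachiman genes themselves. They presumably occupy the roughly 4.3 kb unannotated stretch downstream of the promoter, between it and the lambda t0 terminator. A 5S rRNA segment and the rrnB T1 terminator lie just downstream of the tetR coding end. A very short match to a composite tag probably reflects a histidine-type stretch, and the record does not describe any tag.

The construct appears intended as a mutant control for the wild-type system in studies of how Hachiman senses genome integrity and defends against phage.
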