Features (pLannotate 1.2.2; 11 found; start..end, strand, type, name):
    178..195     +  CDS            capTEV™ (fragment): composite tag for in vivo biotinylation, TEV protease cleavage, and 6xHis tagging
    302..417     +  ncRNA          5S rRNA: Accession: RF00001 - 5S ribosomal RNA
    421..467     +  terminator     rrnB T1 terminator: transcription terminator T1 from the E. coli rrnB gene
    499..1122    -  CDS            TetR: tetracycline repressor TetR; tetR from transposon Tn10; TetR binds to the tetracycline operator tetO to inhibit transcription. This inhibition can be relieved by adding tetracycline or doxycycline.
   1141..1196    +  promoter       tetR/tetA promoters: tetR; overlapping promoters for bacterial tetR and tetA
   5540..5628    -  terminator     lambda t0 terminator (fragment): transcription terminator from phage lambda
   5652..6308    -  CDS            cat: CAT_ECOLX - Experimental evidence at protein level: Swiss-Prot protein existence level 1. This enzyme is an effector of chloramphenicol resistance in bacteria. From Escherichia coli. This protein is used as a marker in many commonly used cloning vectors, such as pACYC184.
   6309..6406    -  promoter       cat promoter: promoter of the E. coli cat gene encoding chloramphenicol acetyltransferase
   6413..6439    +  misc_feature   bom (fragment): basis of mobility region from pBR322
   6538..6593    -  rep_origin     RSF ori (fragment): Plasmids containing the RSF 1030 origin of replication can be propagated in E. coli cells that contain additional plasmids with compatible origins.
   6681..7226    -  rep_origin     p15A ori: Plasmids containing the medium-copy-number p15A origin of replication can be propagated in E. coli cells that contain a second plasmid with the ColE1 origin.
>Addgene plasmid #223367 | pBA1467_pTet-ECOR31Ham_hamB_walkerB_Mut | addgene full sequence | sequence record 445265 | Addgene NGS Result
AGATTTCAGTGCAATTTATCTCTTCAAATGTAGCACCTGAAGTCAGCCCCATACGATATAAGTTGTCACC
TGCCCGAACCAGAGACTTATCCTGAACTGGCCGATAATTGCAGACGAACGATGCTTGGGCCCGAACAAAA
ACTCATCTCAGAAGAGGATCTGAATAGCGCCGTCGACCATCATCATCATCATCATTGAGTTTAAACGCTC
TCCAGCTTGGGTGTTTTGGCGGATGAGAGAAGATTTTCAGCCTGATACAGATTAAATCAGAACGCAGAAG
CGGTCTGATAAAACAGAATTTGCCTGGCGGCAGTAGCGCGGTGGTCCCACCTGACCCCATGCCGAACTCA
GAAGTGAAACGCCGTAGCGCCGATGGTAGTGTGGGGTCTGCCCATGCGAGAGTAGGCAACTGCCAGGCAT
CAAATAAAACGAAAGGCTCAGTCGAAAGACTGGGCCTTTCGTTTTATCTGTTGTTTGTCGGTGAACTTCA
GCGACGTCTTAAGACCCACTTTCACATTTAAGTTGTTTTTCTAATCCGCATATGATCAATTCAAGGCCGA
ATAAGAAGGCTGGCTCTGCACCTTGGTGATCAAATAATTCGATAGCTTGTCGTAATAATGGCGGCATACT
ATCAGTAGTAGGTGTTTCCCTTTCTTCTTTAGCGACTTGATGCTCTTGATCTTCCAATACGCAACCTAAA
GTAAAATGCCCCACAGCGCTGAGTGCATATAATGCATTCTCTAGTGAAAAACCTTGTTGGCATAAAAAGG
CTAATTGATTTTCGAGAGTTTCATACTGTTTTTCTGTAGGCCGTGTACCTAAATGTACTTTTGCTCCATC
GCGATGACTTAGTAAAGCACATCTAAAACTTTTAGCGTTATTACGTAAAAAATCTTGCCAGCTTTCCCCT
TCTAAAGGGCAAAAGTGAGTATGGTGCCTATCTAACATCTCAATGGCTAAGGCGTCGAGCAAAGCCCGCT
TATTTTTTACATGCCAATACAATGTAGGCTGCTCTACACCTAGCTTCTGGGCGAGTTTACGGGTTGTTAA
ACCTTCGATTCCGACCTCATTAAGCAGCTCTAATGCGCTGTTAATCACTTTACTTTTATCTAATCTAGAC
ATCATTAATTCCTAATTTTTGTTGACACTCTATCGTTGATATAGTTATTTTACCACTCCCTATCAGTGAT
AGAGAAAAAATTCAAAAGATCTTTTAAGAAGGAGATATACTGATGGCAAATTTCGAGGACTGGTGTGATT
CGACAGAGCGTAATATCAGCGACCATTATTTGCAGTCAATAACGGCCAGGGATGCCGAGTGTATGTTCGG
CGTTCAGGTTATGGCCGCGCTAATACCTGAACACTATGCGTCACCAAGAAATATCGCTAACGCATTTGAA
GCTCTAGGTAAACCGGGGCTGGCGGCATACATTGCTGGAAAATTGCCTGAAACGAAACAGATTCGTTCCG
GTGATTTGGGTGAGATATTTGCAACTGAATGGATAAATGCACGTAGCAATGGCTATAAAACGCCTATAAA
AAGATTGCGCTGGAAAGATCATCGCAATATGTCGATGCGTGGTGAGGACGTCATTGGTATTTACATAGAT
CAGTCTTCTCAACAACTTTTTTTCCTTAAAACCGAAGCGAAAAGTCGCGCCAAAATGACGGGAGAGGTGG
TTTCTGAAGCCCGCGATAACTTGAATAAAGAGCAAGGGCTGCCATCTTCACATGCCCTAATGTTCATAGC
AGATCGCCTGAATGAACAGGGTGAGGAGCTTTTGGCTAAAGCGATCTTAAATGCAACGCTTCGGCAAGGA
ATTGTTCCAGGATGCGTCCGGCATCTTATCTTTCTATTATCGGGCAACTCTTCAGAAACTATGCTGACCA
CTTCAATTGAAAAGTATACAGGTCAAAATAATCAGTGGGGTGTTTGTCTAAGAATTGCTCGCCATGGTGA
GTTTATTGCCGCAACTTTTGAAAAGGTGATTAGCGATGCCAGCAACAGCTGATGAAATTATCGAAGCTAT
TAAGGAAGCTTCAGCTGTAGGTTTTCGCGGGCGCCTGATTGCACGCGGGCAAGCCCGGTCGGTGATCTGG
CGAGACGGTGACTTGCCGCCGGATGCACCGGAGTTTAGCGCACTGCTCAGTCAGGACCTTCAAGGCTATG
CTTATGCCCTAATCGATCTCGGCCTTCGTCTTCGAGAACTTAATGGAGACGACGCCTATGCGCGAATTGC
TTTTGAACAGGCCGGAACCGCACTCGAGTCGGCTATTGCTAAAGGAAAACGCGACAGCCGGGATACAGAT
TTTCACTTCGTAATGGCTGCTGCAAGCTATCACCTTGCGCATCTTTCAGCACGAGCCTATTCGTTACTCG
CAATGGTTGGTCAGGATGATAATTTTTCACCAATAGAGAGGGCTCTTACACAACTGATCCGGCGTGATTT
GCGTACTCTGCGCGATAATGCGTTGGGCTTTCGGCTCAGAGGTGATGGCAGTGACGTGAAAATTACTGAA
ATCCTCCAGGCTCGCCTAAACTTGCCGCAAGACGAGAACGGTGACAGTGAGTCAGAGGAGGACATCCTTT
TTGATGGGCTTGATTTGGCACTGACTGACGCCTATATGTCGGCCATTTCTCTCTACCTTCTCGCTGTAGA
AAGGGGAGAATCACGTTTGCTTTCCAGGGCTATTGAAAAATTAAGAATTAGTCTAAGTATATGTGCTCAG
TTTAATATGCTACCCCAGTGGTGGCTAAACTTTATTACCATTCATCTGTTATCTGACCTTTGGTCAGATA
CATTCCATGAAAGATTGCCACTGGTTCCAGTTGGTGGTGACGCTGCTGAATGGCCCGCGCTTCGGGAACT
GTTTATTGCACTGCTTCAAAGACGACCTCGAGCCGAAATTGATCTCTGGCCATCGCAGAGAGAGGCCGCC
GGACGCTCTGTTAATGACAATGACGATTTGGTTGTTTCGTTGCCAACCAGCGCTGGAAAAACTCGTATTG
CTGAATTGTGTATTCTTCGCTGTCTGGCGGGTGGCAAGCGTGTTGTTTTCATCACCCCGCTTCGTGCGCT
TTCTGCACAAACAGAAGCCACTCTCTCCAGAACATTTGGGCCGCTTGGGAAAACAATATCAATGCTGTAT
GGCAGCATTGGCGTAAGTGGTATGGATGAGGATGCAATTCGCCAGCGTGACATCGTCGTCGCCACGCCTG
AAAAACTTGACTTTGCTCTCCGGAATGACCCGTCAATTATTAATGATGTAGGACTTTTTATTTTTGCGGA
GGGGCACATGATTGGGGCCGATGAACGAGAGGTTCGGTATGAAGTTCAAATTCAACGGCTGTTGCGCAGA
CAGGATGCCGATACGCGCAGAATTGTCTGCCTCTCGGCAATTCTACCTGATGGTGAGCAACTCGATGATT
TTGCCGGTTGGCTCCGTCGTGACAAGCCCGGAGGACCAATCAAAAATAATTGGCGACCGACCCGCTTGCA
GTTTGGCGAGGTCATATGGTCCGCTCCAGCAGGTCGGCTTAATCTCAGCGTCGGTTATGAGGCGGCTTGG
GTATCGCGTTTTATCGTCAGCAGACAACCGCCAAAGGTTAAATTACCTAATAAAAAGCAGCGAACAAAAA
TGTTTCCCTCTGATAACAAGGAGCTCTGCTTAGCGACAGCCTGGCGTCTAATTGAAGATGGACAGACCGT
ACTTATCTACTGCCCACTTCGCCGGAGCGTCGAACCGTTTGCCGAGACAATTGTCGATCTGCATCAGCGC
GGACTACTGCCATCTTTATTTGATGCTGCCCCGGACATTCTGGATACGGCTATCTCGCTGGGAGAAGAAT
GGTTGGGGGCACACAGCCCGATACTTGCCTGCCTACGGTTGGGCGTGGCTCTTCATCATGGCGCATTGCC
TACGGCTTACCGCAAAGAAATCGAACGTTTGCTGCGAGATGGGGTACTTAAAGTGACGATCTCATCACCG
ACGCTAGCACAAGGTCTTAATCTTTCGGCAACAGCTATCGTCATGCATTCTCTTCATCGGAATCGCGAGC
TTATCAAAGTGTCCGAGTTCAGAAACGTCATAGGCAGAGCAGGGCGCGCATATGTAGATGTTGAAGGGCT
GGTGATTTATCCAATATTCGATAAAGTAAATAAACGCCAGACTAACTGGCATACCCTCACATCTGACACG
GGGGCCCGTGAGATGGAGAGCGGACTAATACAGCTTGTCTGTGTGTTATTGATTCGCATGCATACACGGC
TTGGTGGGGATTTAAAAGCACTCACTGAATATGTGACCAACAACGCCGTAGCGTGGGAATTTCCAGAAAT
TATGACCGAATCTCCGCAAGAAAGAGATATTGCGCAGGCCATCTGGGAAAAACAACTTTCAACGCTTGAT
ACTGCTATTCTGAGCCTTCTTGGTGAGAATGATATCCCGGATGACCAGATTGAAACTGCTCTTGATGACA
TTCTTCAGTCTTCACTTTGGCAACGCAGTTTGCAGCGTTATAGGGATGAGAATGAACGGATTTTGCTGAA
ATCGGGACTCCTGTCCCGCAGCCGCTACATCTGGCAGCGCTCAACGGCAGCAGGGCGCCGGGGGTATTTC
CTGTCGGGGGTAGGACTTACAACCGGGCTACGACTTGATGCTATTGCCGCTAAGGCCAACCAACTATTGA
TTGATGCGAATGCGGCTATAATGGGCGGTGATGCCGAAGAGGCAATTGCTGCTATCACGGCGCTCGCTGA
AGAGGTCTTTACCTTCTATCCGTTTATACCCGATCCATTGCCTGGCGACTGGAGAGGTATTTTACGTTCC
TGGCTATTGGGTGAACCCATGACTAACGTCGCGAATACGCAGGCGTCTGAAACGCTTCAATTCGTCGAGA
ATGGGCTGGTGTATCGACTTCCGTGGGCAATGGAGGCTATTAGGGTACGTGCAACAGCTAATGGAGACCT
CATAGGTGATACAGATACCACGCTAGACGATTATGAGTTAGGTTTTGCGGTTGCTGCTGTTGAAACAGGT
ACCTTGAGCCGTTCGTCTTCACTGCTTATTCAGGCGGGTTTTAGCTCTAGGCTTGCAGCCATAAAAGTGG
TTACAGACACTACTGCCGATTTTCAATCCGGCCAGGAGCTTAGAAGGTGGCTGAACTCTGAAGAAGTGAT
AAGCCACACGGATAATCATGACTGGCCTACACCTGAAACCAGAGTGATGTGGCTGGAATTCTTGGGTAGT
CTCAGCCCCAAAGGCAGCCAGGTTTGGAGTCGTCATCGTTATAACGGAATGGTGGACTGGAGAGATACTC
CGGCAGTGATCGGCACACCATTGCAGCTTTACACTGTTGATGGTATTCATCACGTACTGGCTGATGATGG
CACTCCTCTGGGAAGTATAAATGGCAGAATTAACACAAACAGAAGAGGTCTTCTTAGAGTTGAGGTGGAT
GATGAGAATGGTCGTGCCATGTTCGATTATTTAGGACCGGACGACTTTATTTCTACCTGAAGGAGGACTT
TGGCAGGTGACCAAAAAAAAACGCCCGGCGGCAACCGAGCGTTCTGAACAAATCCAGATGGAGTTCTGAG
GTCATTACTGGATCTATCAACAGGAGTCCAAGCGAGCTCGATATCAAATTACGCCCCGCCCTGCCACTCA
TCGCAGTACTGTTGTAATTCATTAAGCATTCTGCCGACATGGAAGCCATCACAAACGGCATGATGAACCT
GAATCGCCAGCGGCATCAGCACCTTGTCGCCTTGCGTATAATATTTGCCCATGGTGAAAACGGGGGCGAA
GAAGTTGTCCATATTGGCCACGTTTAAATCAAAACTGGTGAAACTCACCCAGGGATTGGCTGAAACGAAA
AACATATTCTCAATAAACCCTTTAGGGAAATAGGCCAGGTTTTCACCGTAACACGCCACATCTTGCGAAT
ATATGTGTAGAAACTGCCGGAAATCGTCGTGGTATTCACTCCAGAGCGATGAAAACGTTTCAGTTTGCTC
ATGGAAAACGGTGTAACAAGGGTGAACACTATCCCATATCACCAGCTCACCGTCTTTCATTGCCATACGA
AATTCCGGATGAGCATTCATCAGGCGGGCAAGAATGTGAATAAAGGCCGGATAAAACTTGTGCTTATTTT
TCTTTACGGTCTTTAAAAAGGCCGTAATATCCAGCTGAACGGTCTGGTTATAGGTACATTGAGCAACTGA
CTGAAATGCCTCAAAATGTTCTTTACGATGCCATTGGGATATATCAACGGTGGTATATCCAGTGATTTTT
TTCTCCATTTTAGCTTCCTTAGCTCCTGAAAATCTCGATAACTCAAAAAATACGCCCGGTAGTGATCTTA
TTTCATTATGGTGAAAGTTGGAACCTCTTACGTGCCCGATCAAGCGCTAGCGGAGTGTATACTGGCTTAC
TATGTTGGCACTGATGAGGGTGTCAGTGAAGTGCTTCATGTGGCAGGAGAAAAAAGGCTGCACCGGTGCG
TCAGCAGAATATGTGATACAGGATATATTCCGCTTCCTCGCTCACTGACTCGCTACGCTCGGTCGTTCGA
CTGCGGCGAGCGGAAATGGCTTACGAACGGGGCGGAGATTTCCTGGAAGATGCCAGGAAGATACTTAACA
GGGAAGTGAGAGGGCCGCGGCAAAGCCGTTTTTCCATAGGCTCCGCCCCCCTGACAAGCATCACGAAATC
TGACGCTCAAATCAGTGGTGGCGAAACCCGACAGGACTATAAAGATACCAGGCGTTTCCCCCTGGCGGCT
CCCTCGTGCGCTCTCCTGTTCCTGCCTTTCGGTTTACCGGTGTCATTCCGCTGTTATGGCCGCGTTTGTC
TCATTCCACGCCTGACACTCAGTTCCGGGTAGGCAGTTCGCTCCAAGCTGGACTGTATGCACGAACCCCC
CGTTCAGTCCGACCGCTGCGCCTTATCCGGTAACTATCGTCTTGAGTCCAACCCGGAAAGACATGCAAAA
GCACCACTGGCAGCAGCCACTGGTAATTGATTTAGAGGAGTTAGTCTTGAAGTCATGCGCCGGTTAAGGC
TAAACTGAAAGGACAAGTTTTGGTGACTGCGCTCCTCCAAGCCAGTTACCTCGGTTCAAAGAGTTGGTAG
CTCAGAGAACCTTCGAAAAACCGCCCTGCAAGGCGGTTTTTTCGTTTTCAGAGCAAGAGATTACGCGCAG
ACCAAAACGATCTCAAGAAGATCATCTTATTAATCAGATAAAATATTTCT
